Addgene plasmid #135838: D22_Ld_141410
Purpose: Expression of Leishmania donovani ectodomain in mammalian cells
Depositing lab: Gavin Wright. Depositing organization: Wellcome Sanger Institute. Publication: Systematic identification of genes encoding cell surface and secreted proteins that are essential for in vitro growth and infection in Leishmania donovani. Roberts AJ, Ong HB, Clare S, Brandt C, Harcourt K, Franssen SU, Cotton JA, Muller-Sienerth N, Wright GJ. PLoS Pathog. 2022 Feb 24;18(2):e1010364. doi: 10.1371/journal.ppat.1010364. eCollection 2022 Feb. PubMed 35202447.
Backbone
  Vector backbone: pTT3
  Backbone manufacturer: Yves Durocher, NRC
  Backbone size w/o insert (bp): 6132
  Vector type: Mammalian Expression
Growth in bacteria
  Bacterial resistance: Ampicillin, 100 μg/mL
  Growth temperature: 37°C
  Growth strain: DH5alpha
  Copy number: High Copy
Gene/Insert
  Gene/Insert name: DnaJ domain containing protein, putative (alt name: LDPBK_141410)
  Species: Leishmania donovani
  Insert size (bp): 1605
  Tag / fusion protein: biotinylation sequence and His tag (C terminal on insert)
  Cloning method: Unknown
Terms and licenses: Academic/Nonprofit Terms; Industry Terms: Not Available to Industry
How to cite: D22_Ld_141410 was a gift from Gavin Wright (Addgene plasmid # 135838 ; http://n2t.net/addgene:135838 ; RRID:Addgene_135838)
