[The description below was written by a language model from this plasmid's Addgene catalogue record and pLannotate feature annotations shown in this document.]
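Description:
D22_Ld_141410 is a mammalian expression plasmid built on the pTT3 backbone for producing the recombinant ectodomain of a Leishmania donovani protein, annotated as a putative DnaJ domain-containing protein (LDPBK_141410), in mammalian cells. It is maintained in E. coli through a high-copy ColE1/pUC-type origin and selected with ampicillin via the β-lactamase gene. The backbone also carries a fragment of the Epstein-Barr virus oriP, an element that supports episomal retention in cells supplying EBNA1 and so suits transient expression work. Short lac regulatory fragments and other small bacterial remnants near the end of the sequence appear to be backbone leftovers rather than functional parts of the payload.

Expression is driven by the human CMV immediate early enhancer and promoter, followed by adenovirus-derived leader and splice sequences and a chimeric intron fragment, which generally improve transcript processing and yield. The short reverse-strand hit to adenoviral preterminal protein most likely reflects this adenoviral leader region, not a real coding sequence. The open reading frame begins with a mouse immunoglobulin heavy chain signal sequence fragment, which directs the product into the secretory pathway, followed by the roughly 1.6 kb parasite insert. The annotation tool marks only part of the insert, by homology to a nematode DnaJ protein, consistent with the catalogued identity. The record lists a C-terminal biotinylation sequence and His tag, which would allow capture on streptavidin and metal-affinity purification, although neither is marked in the feature table. A rabbit β-globin polyadenylation signal terminates the transcript. The associated study systematically examined L. donovani cell surface and secreted proteins.
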