Features (pLannotate 1.2.2; 18 found; start..end, strand, type, name):
      7..386     +  enhancer       CMV enhancer: human cytomegalovirus immediate early enhancer
    388..587     +  promoter       CMV promoter: human cytomegalovirus (CMV) immediate early promoter
    655..693     +  misc_feature   Ad SA (fragment): adenovirus major late transcript splice acceptor (Friedrich and Soriano, 1991)
    726..935     -  CDS            PTP (fragment): TERM_ADE02 - Experimental evidence at protein level: Swiss-Prot protein existence level 1. Protein covalently bound to the viral DNA that acts as a primer for viral genomic replication by DNA strand displacement. Assembles on the viral origin of replication in an initiation complex with viral polymerase, DBP, host NFIA and host POU2F1/OCT1. During initiation, the polymerase covalently couples the first dCTP with Ser- 580 of pTP. The terminal protein stimulates the template activity over 20 fold compared to protein-free templates. Neo-synthesized viral genomes are linked to two preterminal prot
    966..1055    +  intron         chimeric intron (fragment): chimera between introns from adenovirus and immunoglobulin heavy chain genes
   1074..1120    +  CDS            IgH signal sequence (fragment): signal sequence from the mouse immunoglobulin heavy chain variable region
   2376..2600    +  CDS            dnj-20 (fragment): DNJ20_CAEEL - Protein inferred from homology: Swiss-Prot protein existence level 3. From Caenorhabditis elegans.
   2970..3025    +  polyA_signal   β-globin poly(A) signal: rabbit β-globin polyadenylation signal (Gil and Proudfoot, 1987)
   3539..5220    -  rep_origin     oriP (fragment): Epstein-Barr virus oriP replication origin (Yates et al., 2000)
   5347..5451    +  promoter       AmpR promoter: bla
   5452..6312    +  CDS            AmpR: β-lactamase; bla; confers resistance to ampicillin, carbenicillin, and related antibiotics
   6483..7071    +  rep_origin     ori: high-copy-number ColE1/pMB1/pBR322/pUC origin of replication
   7254..7346    +  CDS            lacI (fragment): lac repressor; lacI; The lac repressor binds to the lac operator to inhibit transcription in E. coli. This inhibition can be relieved by adding lactose or isopropyl-β-D-thiogalactopyranoside (IPTG).
   7359..7380    +  protein_bind   CAP binding site: CAP binding activates transcription in the presence of cAMP. E. coli catabolite activator protein
   7395..7425    +  promoter       lac promoter: promoter for the E. coli lac operon
   7433..7449    +  protein_bind   lac operator: The lac repressor binds to the lac operator to inhibit transcription in E. coli. This inhibition can be relieved by adding lactose or isopropyl-β-D-thiogalactopyranoside (IPTG). lac repressor encoded by lacI
   7519..7535    +  promoter       tet promoter (fragment): E. coli promoter for tetracycline efflux protein gene
   7545..7570    -  CDS            bla(M) (fragment): β-lactamase lacking the signal sequence; bla(M); allows cytosolic expression of β-lactamase
>Addgene plasmid #135838 | D22_Ld_141410 | addgene full sequence | sequence record 275075 | Addgene NGS Result
CATGTTGACATTGATTATTGACTAGTTATTAATAGTAATCAATTACGGGGTCATTAGTTCATAGCCCATA
TATGGAGTTCCGCGTTACATAACTTACGGTAAATGGCCCGCCTGGCTGACCGCCCAACGACCCCCGCCCA
TTGACGTCAATAATGACGTATGTTCCCATAGTAACGCCAATAGGGACTTTCCATTGACGTCAATGGGTGG
AGTATTTACGGTAAACTGCCCACTTGGCAGTACATCAAGTGTATCATATGCCAAGTCCGCCCCCTATTGA
CGTCAATGACGGTAAATGGCCCGCCTGGCATTATGCCCAGTACATGACCTTACGGGACTTTCCTACTTGG
CAGTACATCTACGTATTAGTCATCGCTATTACCATGGTGATGCGGTTTTGGCAGTACACCAATGGGCGTG
GATAGCGGTTTGACTCACGGGGATTTCCAAGTCTCCACCCCATTGACGTCAATGGGAGTTTGTTTTGGCA
CCAAAATCAACGGGACTTTCCAAAATGTCGTAATAACCCCGCCCCGTTGACGCAAATGGGCGGTAGGCGT
GTACGGTGGGAGGTCTATATAAGCAGAGCTCGTTTAGTGAACCGTCAGATCCTCACTCTCTTCCGCATCG
CTGTCTGCGAGGGCCAGCTGTTGGGCTCGCGGTTGAGGACAAACTCTTCGCGGTCTTTCCAGTACTCTTG
GATCGGAAACCCGTCGGCCTCCGAACGGTACTCCGCCACCGAGGGACCTGAGCGAGTCCGCATCGACCGG
ATCGGAAAACCTCTCGAGAAAGGCGTCTAACCAGTCACAGTCGCAAGGTAGGCTGAGCACCGTGGCGGGC
GGCAGCGGGTGGCGGTCGGGGTTGTTTCTGGCGGAGGTGCTGCTGATGATGTAATTAAAGTAGGCGGTCT
TGAGACGGCGGATGGTCGAGGTGAGGTGTGGCAGGCTTGAGATCCAGCTGTTGGGGTGAGTACTCCCTCT
CAAAAGCGGGCATTACTTCTGCGCTAAGATTGTCAGTTTCCAAAAACGAGGAGGATTTGATATTCACCTG
GCCCGATCTGGCCATACACTTGAGTGACAATGACATCCACTTTGCCTTTCTCTCCACAGGTGTCCACTCC
CAGGTCCAAGTTTGCCACCATGGAGTTTCAGACCCAGGTACTCATGTCCCTGCTGCTCTGCATGTCTGGT
GCGGCCGCCACCGTGTTTGGCGTGGAAGCCGACGACGACACCATCCGGCTGCTGCTGGCCGCTGGCGATA
AGGCCCTGGGACAGGGCAGAGCCCACTACGGCGAGGCCCTGAGCAAGTACACCGCCGTGCTGACCCGGTG
GCCCAAGAACGAGCGGGCCCTGTACAGCAGAGCCGAGCTGTACTCCATGATGAGAGAGCGGGCTGCCGCC
CTGGACGACCTGAATGCCCTGCTGACCATCAACAAGGACCACCCCCAGGGCCTGGCCCTGCGGATGAGCC
TGAACACCCAGCTGGGCAACCTGGTGGACGCCCACAGGGACGGAAAGCACCTCGTGCGGGTGTACAAAGC
CCTGAACAAGCCCGACAAGAGCCAGCAGACCAGCGAGAAAGTGCGGCACCTGGAACACTACACAGCCCGG
TGGACCGCCCTGTCCGATCTGTGGTCACAGCCTGTGGGCGCCTACACCGACGCCGCCAACGACGCTGTGC
TGATGCGGAAGTACCGCGAGTGCGTGGACGTGCTGGCCAGAATCATCCGCGAGTTCAGCGTGGACTCCGT
GGAACTGCGGCTGAGAAGGGCCGCCTGTGCCCTGGCCGCCGATGACAATATCGCCGCCACACAGGAACTG
AAATACGTCACCCAGCGGAGCCCCCAGAACCTGGACGCCATTGCTCTGAACGCCCAGGCTCTGCGGCGGC
TGGGAGCCCTGGATCAGAGCATGAGCGAGCTGAGGCGGTGCCTGAATCTGGACCCCGAGTACGCCCCCTG
CGCCAACCTGCACAAGCTGATCCGGCAGCAGCAGAGAATGATCAAGAGCATCGAGAAGCGGCTGCAGGAC
AAGAAATTCGAGGCCGTCGTCCGGCTGATCGCCGAGGCCAGAGCCGCCGAACCTCACGCCCCTTACGAGG
AACAGCTGGCTGCCTGGCACTGTGAAGCCCTGGTGTCCCTGAGAAACACCGATGAGGGCATCAGAGTGTG
CCAGATGCTGGTGGATAGATACGACGGCGCCAATAGCCCTACCGTGTTCGATGCCCACATCAGACTGGCC
GAACTGCATCTGCTGGACGATAACATTGCCGCCGCTGAGGCCGCTCTGCAGAAAGCCAGAGAGATGCGGC
AGCACGACGGCAAGGTGGAAGAGATGAGAATGAAGATTGAGAAGCTGAAGCGGACCGGCGCCAGAAAGGA
CTACTACAAGATCCTGGGCCTGAAGAAAACCGCCAGCGCCCAGGACATCAGGCGGGCCTACAGAAAGCTG
GCCAAGAGCAGCCACCCCGACCAGCTGCGGAGCAAGGACATGACCGACCGCGAGCGCGAGAAGCAGGAAA
AGATGTTCCGGGACGTGAACGAGGCCAAAGAGGTGCTGCTCGACGAGGAAAAGCGGGCCAGATACGATAA
TGGCGAGGATGTGAACCAGCCTGCCGGCCAGCGGGGCGAGCCATTCTTCGGCTCTCACTTCGCTGGCGGC
TTCCCAGGCGGCTTTCCTGGGGGATTTCCCGGCGGATTCCCAGGGGGGTTCCCTGGCGGGTTTCCTGGCG
GCTTTCCAGGCGGGTTCCACCAGCAGAGAGATGGCGGAGGCCACCAGCAGTTCTTTTTCTTCAACCGGGA
AAATGGCGCGCCCGGCAGCCTGCACCACATCCTGGACGCCCAGAAGATGCTGTGGAACCACAGGGACAGG
AACCTGCCTCCTCTGGCCCCTCTGGGCCCCCACCACCATCACCACCATTGAGTCTAGACACGTGATTAAT
TAAGGATCCCCCGACCTCGACCTCTGGCTAATAAAGGAAATTTATTTTCATTGCAATAGTGTGTTGGAAT
TTTTTGTGTCTCTCACTCGGAAGGACATATGGGAGGGCAAATCATTTGGTCGAGATCCCTCGGAGATCTC
TAGCTAGAGGATCGATCCCCGCCCCGGACGAACTAAACCTGACTACGACATCTCTGCCCCTTCTTCGCGG
GGCAGTGCATGTAATCCCTTCAGTTGGTTGGTACAACTTGCCAACTGGGCCCTGTTCCACATGTGACACG
GGGGGGGACCAAACACAAAGGGGTTCTCTGACTGTAGTTGACATCCTTATAAATGGATGTGCACATTTGC
CAACACTGAGTGGCTTTCATCCTGGAGCAGACTTTGCAGTCTGTGGACTGCAACACAACATTGCCTTTAT
GTGTAACTCTTGGCTGAAGCTCTTACACCAATGCTGGGGGACATGTACCTCCCAGGGGCCCAGGAAGACT
ACGGGAGGCTACACCAACGTCAATCAGAGGGGCCTGTGTAGCTACCGATAAGCGGACCCTCAAGAGGGCA
TTAGCAATAGTGTTTATAAGGCCCCCTTGTTAACCCTAAACGGGTAGCATATGCTTCCCGGGTAGTAGTA
TATACTATCCAGACTAACCCTAATTCAATAGCATATGTTACCCAACGGGAAGCATATGCTATCGAATTAG
GGTTAGTAAAAGGGTCCTAAGGAACAGCGATATCTCCCACCCCATGAGCTGTCACGGTTTTATTTACATG
GGGTCAGGATTCCACGAGGGTAGTGAACCATTTTAGTCACAAGGGCAGTGGCTGAAGATCAAGGAGCGGG
CAGTGAACTCTCCTGAATCTTCGCCTGCTTCTTCATTCTCCTTCGTTTAGCTAATAGAATAACTGCTGAG
TTGTGAACAGTAAGGTGTATGTGAGGTGCTCGAAAACAAGGTTTCAGGTGACGCCCCCAGAATAAAATTT
GGACGGGGGGTTCAGTGGTGGCATTGTGCTATGACACCAATATAACCCTCACAAACCCCTTGGGCAATAA
ATACTAGTGTAGGAATGAAACATTCTGAATATCTTTAACAATAGAAATCCATGGGGTGGGGACAAGCCGT
AAAGACTGGATGTCCATCTCACACGAATTTATGGCTATGGGCAACACATAATCCTAGTGCAATATGATAC
TGGGGTTATTAAGATGTGTCCCAGGCAGGGACCAAGACAGGTGAACCATGTTGTTACACTCTATTTGTAA
CAAGGGGAAAGAGAGTGGACGCCGACAGCAGCGGACTCCACTGGTTGTCTCTAACACCCCCGAAAATTAA
ACGGGGCTCCACGCCAATGGGGCCCATAAACAAAGACAAGTGGCCACTCTTTTTTTTGAAATTGTGGAGT
GGGGGCACGCGTCAGCCCCCACACGCCGCCCTGCGGTTTTGGACTGTAAAATAAGGGTGTAATAACTTGG
CTGATTGTAACCCCGCTAACCACTGCGGTCAAACCACTTGCCCACAAAACCACTAATGGCACCCCGGGGA
ATACCTGCATAAGTAGGTGGGCGGGCCAAGATAGGGGCGCGATTGCTGCGATCTGGAGGACAAATTACAC
ACACTTGCGCCTGAGCGCCAAGCACAGGGTTGTTGGTCCTCATATTCACGAGGTCGCTGAGAGCACGGTG
GGCTAATGTTGCCATGGGTAGCATATACTACCCAAATATCTGGATAGCATATGCTATCCTAATCTATATC
TGGGTAGCATAGGCTATCCTAATCTATATCTGGGTAGCATATGCTATCCTAATCTATATCTGGGTAGTAT
ATGCTATCCTAATTTATATCTGGGTAGCATAGGCTATCCTAATCTATATCTGGGTAGCATATGCTATCCT
AATCTATATCTGGGTAGTATATGCTATCCTAATCTGTATCCGGGTAGCATATGCTATCCTAATAGAGATT
AGGGTAGTATATGCTATCCTAATTTATATCTGGGTAGCATATACTACCCAAATATCTGGATAGCATATGC
TATCCTAATCTATATCTGGGTAGCATATGCTATCCTAATCTATATCTGGGTAGCATAGGCTATCCTAATC
TATATCTGGGTAGCATATGCTATCCTAATCTATATCTGGGTAGTATATGCTATCCTAATTTATATCTGGG
TAGCATAGGCTATCCTAATCTATATCTGGGTAGCATATGCTATCCTAATCTATATCTGGGTAGTATATGC
TATCCTAATCTGTATCCGGGTAGCATATGCTATCCTCATGATAAGCTGTCAAACATGAGAATTTTCTTGA
AGACGAAAGGGCCTCGTGATACGCCTATTTTTATAGGTTAATGTCATGATAATAATGGTTTCTTAGACGT
CAGGTGGCACTTTTCGGGGAAATGTGCGCGGAACCCCTATTTGTTTATTTTTCTAAATACATTCAAATAT
GTATCCGCTCATGAGACAATAACCCTGATAAATGCTTCAATAATATTGAAAAAGGAAGAGTATGAGTATT
CAACATTTCCGTGTCGCCCTTATTCCCTTTTTTGCGGCATTTTGCCTTCCTGTTTTTGCTCACCCAGAAA
CGCTGGTGAAAGTAAAAGATGCTGAAGATCAGTTGGGTGCACGAGTGGGTTACATCGAACTGGATCTCAA
CAGCGGTAAGATCCTTGAGAGTTTTCGCCCCGAAGAACGTTTTCCAATGATGAGCACTTTTAAAGTTCTG
CTATGTGGCGCGGTATTATCCCGTGTTGACGCCGGGCAAGAGCAACTCGGTCGCCGCATACACTATTCTC
AGAATGACTTGGTTGAGTACTCACCAGTCACAGAAAAGCATCTTACGGATGGCATGACAGTAAGAGAATT
ATGCAGTGCTGCCATAACCATGAGTGATAACACTGCGGCCAACTTACTTCTGACAACGATCGGAGGACCG
AAGGAGCTAACCGCTTTTTTGCACAACATGGGGGATCATGTAACTCGCCTTGATCGTTGGGAACCGGAGC
TGAATGAAGCCATACCAAACGACGAGCGTGACACCACGATGCCTGCAGCAATGGCAACAACGTTGCGCAA
ACTATTAACTGGCGAACTACTTACTCTAGCTTCCCGGCAACAATTAATAGACTGGATGGAGGCGGATAAA
GTTGCAGGACCACTTCTGCGCTCGGCCCTTCCGGCTGGCTGGTTTATTGCTGATAAATCTGGAGCCGGTG
AGCGTGGGTCTCGCGGTATCATTGCAGCACTGGGGCCAGATGGTAAGCCCTCCCGTATCGTAGTTATCTA
CACGACGGGGAGTCAGGCAACTATGGATGAACGAAATAGACAGATCGCTGAGATAGGTGCCTCACTGATT
AAGCATTGGTAACTGTCAGACCAAGTTTACTCATATATACTTTAGATTGATTTAAAACTTCATTTTTAAT
TTAAAAGGATCTAGGTGAAGATCCTTTTTGATAATCTCATGACCAAAATCCCTTAACGTGAGTTTTCGTT
CCACTGAGCGTCAGACCCCGTAGAAAAGATCAAAGGATCTTCTTGAGATCCTTTTTTTCTGCGCGTAATC
TGCTGCTTGCAAACAAAAAAACCACCGCTACCAGCGGTGGTTTGTTTGCCGGATCAAGAGCTACCAACTC
TTTTTCCGAAGGTAACTGGCTTCAGCAGAGCGCAGATACCAAATACTGTTCTTCTAGTGTAGCCGTAGTT
AGGCCACCACTTCAAGAACTCTGTAGCACCGCCTACATACCTCGCTCTGCTAATCCTGTTACCAGTGGCT
GCTGCCAGTGGCGATAAGTCGTGTCTTACCGGGTTGGACTCAAGACGATAGTTACCGGATAAGGCGCAGC
GGTCGGGCTGAACGGGGGGTTCGTGCACACAGCCCAGCTTGGAGCGAACGACCTACACCGAACTGAGATA
CCTACAGCGTGAGCTATGAGAAAGCGCCACGCTTCCCGAAGGGAGAAAGGCGGACAGGTATCCGGTAAGC
GGCAGGGTCGGAACAGGAGAGCGCACGAGGGAGCTTCCAGGGGGAAACGCCTGGTATCTTTATAGTCCTG
TCGGGTTTCGCCACCTCTGACTTGAGCGTCGATTTTTGTGATGCTCGTCAGGGGGGCGGAGCCTATGGAA
AAACGCCAGCAACGCGGCCTTTTTACGGTTCCTGGCCTTTTGCTGGCCTTTTGCTCACATGTTCTTTCCT
GCGTTATCCCCTGATTCTGTGGATAACCGTATTACCGCCTTTGAGTGAGCTGATACCGCTCGCCGCAGCC
GAACGACCGAGCGCAGCGAGTCAGTGAGCGAGGAAGCGGAAGAGCGCCCAATACGCAAACCGCCTCTCCC
CGCGCGTTGGCCGATTCATTAATGCAGCTGGCACGACAGGTTTCCCGACTGGAAAGCGGGCAGTGAGCGC
AACGCAATTAATGTGAGTTAGCTCACTCATTAGGCACCCCAGGCTTTACACTTTATGCTTCCGGCTCGTA
TGTTGTGTGGAATTGTGAGCGGATAACAATTTCACACAGGAAACAGCTATGACCATGATTACGCCAAGCT
CTAGCTAGAGGTCGACCAATTCTCATGTTTGACAGCTTATCATCGCAGATCCGGGCAACGTTGTTGCCAT
TGCTGCAGGCGCAGAACTGGTAGGTATGGAAGATCTATACATTGAATCAATATTGGCAATTAGCCATATT
AGTCATTGGTTATATAGCATAAATCAATATTGGCTATTGGCCATTGCATACGTTGTATCTATATCATAAT
ATGTACATTTATATTGGCTCATGTCCAATATGACCGC
